Addgene plasmid #61275: NOVA1 eGFP
Purpose: GFP-tagged ORF clone of Homo sapiens neuro-oncological ventral antigen 1 (NOVA1), transcript variant 1
Depositing lab: Nicolas Charlet-Berguerand. Depositing organization: Institut de Genetique et de Biologie Moleculaire et Cellulaire (IGBMC).
Backbone
  Vector backbone: pcDNA3
  Vector type: Mammalian Expression
  Selectable markers: Neomycin (select with G418)
Growth in bacteria
  Bacterial resistance: Ampicillin, 100 μg/mL
  Growth temperature: 37°C
  Growth strain: DH5alpha
  Copy number: High Copy
Gene/Insert
  Gene/Insert name: NOVA1 (alt name: neuro-oncological ventral antigen 1, transcript variant 1)
  Species: H. sapiens (human)
  GenBank ID: NM_002515
  Entrez Gene: NOVA1 (a.k.a. Nova-1)
  Promoter: CMV
  Tag / fusion protein: EGFP (C terminal on insert)
  Cloning method: Unknown
  Sequencing primers: 5′ CMV-F; 3′ EGFP-N
Terms and licenses: Academic/Nonprofit Terms; Industry Terms: Not Available to Industry
How to cite: NOVA1 eGFP was a gift from Nicolas Charlet-Berguerand (Addgene plasmid # 61275 ; http://n2t.net/addgene:61275 ; RRID:Addgene_61275)
