[The description below was written by a language model from this plasmid's Addgene catalogue record and pLannotate feature annotations shown in this document.]
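Description:
NOVA1 eGFP is a mammalian expression plasmid of about 8.1 kb, catalogued as built on the pcDNA3 backbone, that expresses human NOVA1 (neuro-oncological ventral antigen 1, transcript variant 1) fused at its C-terminus to EGFP. It is propagated in E. coli through a high-copy ColE1/pUC-type origin with ampicillin selection from the β-lactamase gene and its own promoter. An f1 origin is also present, which in principle allows single-stranded DNA production. Short remnants of lacZα, lacI, the lac promoter/operator and an M13 origin appear in the annotation. They look like leftover cloning-vector sequence and have no evident role in the construct's use.

The expression cassette uses the human CMV immediate-early enhancer and promoter to drive strong constitutive transcription in mammalian cells. A T7 promoter sits just upstream of the insert and could support in vitro transcription. The NOVA1 coding sequence is followed after a short linker by EGFP, giving a fluorescent fusion protein. The annotated terminator is a human growth hormone polyadenylation signal rather than the bovine growth hormone signal usually associated with pcDNA3, so the backbone appears to be a variant of the named vector. A second cassette places the neomycin phosphotransferase gene under the SV40 enhancer/early promoter, followed by a ble fragment and an SV40 poly(A) signal, which permits G418 selection of stable transfectants.

NOVA1 is a neuronal RNA-binding protein implicated in regulating RNA splicing or metabolism. The construct suits transient or stable expression to visualise NOVA1 localisation or to overexpress it in splicing studies, although the record gives no specific application beyond describing it as a GFP-tagged ORF clone.
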