Features (pLannotate 1.2.2; 20 found; start..end, strand, type, name):
      1..25      +  rep_origin     M13 ori (fragment): M13 bacteriophage origin of replication; arrow indicates direction of (+) strand synthesis
     29..183     -  CDS            lacZα (fragment): LacZα fragment of β-galactosidase; lacZ fragment
    343..722     +  enhancer       CMV enhancer: human cytomegalovirus immediate early enhancer
    724..923     +  promoter       CMV promoter: human cytomegalovirus (CMV) immediate early promoter
    952..970     +  promoter       T7 promoter: promoter for bacteriophage T7 RNA polymerase
   1029..2549    +  CDS            NOVA1: NOVA1_HUMAN - Experimental evidence at protein level: Swiss-Prot protein existence level 1. May regulate RNA splicing or metabolism in a specific subset of developing neurons. From Homo sapiens (Human).
   2572..3287    +  CDS            EGFP (fragment): the original enhanced GFP (Yang et al., 1996) mammalian codon-optimized
   3326..3948    +  polyA_signal   hGH poly(A) signal: human growth hormone polyadenylation signal
   3977..4306    +  promoter       SV40 promoter: SV40 enhancer and early promoter
   4373..5164    +  CDS            neo: KKA2_KLEPN - Also known as kan, nptII. Experimental evidence at protein level: Swiss-Prot protein existence level 1. Resistance to kanamycin, neomycin, paromomycin, ribostamycin, butirosin and gentamicin B. From Klebsiella pneumoniae.
   5188..5346    +  CDS            ble (fragment): BLE_KLEPN - Experimental evidence at protein level: Swiss-Prot protein existence level 1. Binding protein with a strong affinity to the bleomycin family of antibiotics. Binds to CL990; an antimitotic-antibiotic compound. From Klebsiella pneumoniae.
   5341..5462    +  polyA_signal   SV40 poly(A) signal: SV40 polyadenylation signal
   5535..5551    -  protein_bind   lac operator: The lac repressor binds to the lac operator to inhibit transcription in E. coli. This inhibition can be relieved by adding lactose or isopropyl-β-D-thiogalactopyranoside (IPTG). lac repressor encoded by lacI
   5559..5589    -  promoter       lac promoter: promoter for the E. coli lac operon
   5604..5625    -  protein_bind   CAP binding site: CAP binding activates transcription in the presence of cAMP. E. coli catabolite activator protein
   5638..5730    -  CDS            lacI (fragment): lac repressor; lacI; The lac repressor binds to the lac operator to inhibit transcription in E. coli. This inhibition can be relieved by adding lactose or isopropyl-β-D-thiogalactopyranoside (IPTG).
   5913..6498    -  rep_origin     ori: high-copy-number ColE1/pMB1/pBR322/pUC origin of replication
   6669..7529    -  CDS            AmpR: β-lactamase; bla; confers resistance to ampicillin, carbenicillin, and related antibiotics
   7530..7634    -  promoter       AmpR promoter: bla
   7661..8089    +  rep_origin     f1 ori (sequence partly withheld): f1 bacteriophage origin of replication; arrow indicates direction of (+) strand synthesis
>Addgene plasmid #61275 | NOVA1 eGFP | depositor full sequence | sequence record 99586 | NOVA1 eGFP sequence 8091 bps
AACAAAATATTAACGCTTACAATTTCCATTCGCCATTCAGGCTGCGCAACTGTTGGGAAGGGCGATCGGT
GCGGGCCTCTTCGCTATTACGCCAGCTGGCGAAAGGGGGATGTGCTGCAAGGCGATTAAGTTGGGTAACG
CCAGGGTTTTCCCAGTCACGACGTTGTAAAACGACGGCCAGTGCCAAGCTGATCTATACATTGAATCAAT
ATTGGCAATTAGCCATATTAGTCATTGGTTATATAGCATAAATCAATATTGGCTATTGGCCATTGCATAC
GTTGTATCTATATCATAATATGTACATTTATATTGGCTCATGTCCAATATGACCGCCATGTTGACATTGA
TTATTGACTAGTTATTAATAGTAATCAATTACGGGGTCATTAGTTCATAGCCCATATATGGAGTTCCGCG
TTACATAACTTACGGTAAATGGCCCGCCTGGCTGACCGCCCAACGACCCCCGCCCATTGACGTCAATAAT
GACGTATGTTCCCATAGTAACGCCAATAGGGACTTTCCATTGACGTCAATGGGTGGAGTATTTACGGTAA
ACTGCCCACTTGGCAGTACATCAAGTGTATCATATGCCAAGTCCGCCCCCTATTGACGTCAATGACGGTA
AATGGCCCGCCTGGCATTATGCCCAGTACATGACCTTACGGGACTTTCCTACTTGGCAGTACATCTACGT
ATTAGTCATCGCTATTACCATGGTGATGCGGTTTTGGCAGTACACCAATGGGCGTGGATAGCGGTTTGAC
TCACGGGGATTTCCAAGTCTCCACCCCATTGACGTCAATGGGAGTTTGTTTTGGCACCAAAATCAACGGG
ACTTTCCAAAATGTCGTAATAACCCCGCCCCGTTGACGCAAATGGGCGGTAGGCGTGTACGGTGGGAGGT
CTATATAAGCAGAGCTCGTTTAGTGAACCGTCAGAATTTTGTAATACGACTCACTATAGGGCGGCCGGGA
ATTCGTCGACTGGATCCGGTACCGAGGAGATCTGCCGCCGCGATCGCCATGATGGCGGCAGCTCCCATCC
AGCAGAACGGGACCCACACTGGGGTTCCCATAGACCTGGACCCGCCGGACTCGCGGAAAAGGCCGCTGGA
AGCCCCCCCTGAAGCCGGCAGCACCAAGAGGACCAATACGGGCGAAGACGGCCAGTATTTTCTAAAGGTT
CTCATACCTAGTTATGCTGCTGGATCTATAATTGGGAAGGGAGGACAGACAATTGTTCAGTTGCAAAAAG
AAACTGGAGCCACCATCAAGCTGTCTAAGTCCAAAGATTTTTACCCAGGTACTACTGAGCGAGTGTGCTT
GATCCAGGGAACGGTTGAAGCACTGAATGCAGTTCATGGATTCATTGCAGAAAAAATTCGAGAAATGCCC
CAAAATGTGGCCAAGACAGAACCAGTCAGCATTCTACAACCCCAGACCACCGTTAATCCAGATCGCATCA
AACAAACATTGCCATCTTCCCCAACTACCACCAAGTCCTCTCCATCTGATCCCATGACCACCTCCAGAGC
TAATCAGGTAAAGATTATAGTTCCCAACAGCACAGCAGGTCTGATAATAGGGAAGGGAGGTGCTACTGTG
AAGGCTGTAATGGAGCAGTCAGGGGCTTGGGTGCAGCTTTCCCAGAAACCTGATGGGATCAACTTGCAAG
AGAGGGTTGTCACTGTGAGTGGAGAACCTGAACAAAACCGAAAAGCTGTTGAACTTATCATCCAGAAGAT
ACAAGAGGATCCACAAAGTGGCAGCTGTCTCAATATCAGTTATGCCAATGTGACAGGTCCAGTGGCAAAT
TCCAATCCAACCGGATCTCCTTATGCAAACACTGCTGAAGTGTTACCAACTGCTGCAGCAGCTGCAGGGC
TATTAGGACATGCTAACCTTGCTGGCGTTGCAGCCTTTCCAGCAGTTTTATCTGGCTTCACAGGCAATGA
CCTGGTGGCCATCACCTCTGCACTTAATACATTAGCCAGCTATGGATATAATCTCAACACTTTAGGTTTA
GGTCTCAGTCAAGCAGCAGCAACAGGGGCTTTGGCTGCAGCAGCTGCCAGTGCCAACCCAGCAGCAGCAG
CAGCCAATTTATTGGCCACCTATGCCAGTGAAGCCTCAGCCAGTGGCAGCACAGCTGGTGGTACGGCGGG
GACATTTGCATTAGGTAGCCTGGCTGCTGCTACTGCTGCAACCAATGGATATTTTGGAGCTGCTTCTCCC
CTAGCTGCCAGTGCCATTCTAGGAACAGAAAAGTCCACAGATGGATCCAAGGATGTAGTTGAAATAGCAG
TGCCAGAAAACTTAGTTGGTGCAATACTTGGCAAAGGAGGGAAAACATTAGTGGAATACCAGGAGTTGAC
TGGTGCAAGGATACAGATCTCCAAAAAAGGAGAATTCGTACCTGGCACAAGGAATCGGAAGGTAACCATT
ACTGGAACACCAGCTGCAACACAGGCTGCTCAATATTTAATTACACAAAGGATCACATATGAGCAAGGAG
TTCGGGCTGCCAATCCTCAGAAAGTGGGTACGCGTACGCGGCCGCTCGAGATGAGCAAGGGCGAGGAGCT
GTTCACCGGGGTGGTGCCCATCCTGGTCGAGCTGGACGGCGACGTAAACGGCCACAAGTTCAGCGTGTCC
GGCGAGGGCGAGGGCGATGCCACCTACGGCAAGCTGACCCTGAAGTTCATCTGCACCACCGGCAAGCTGC
CCGTGCCCTGGCCCACCCTCGTGACCACCCTGACCTACGGCGTGCAGTGCTTCAGCCGCTACCCCGACCA
CATGAAGCAGCACGACTTCTTCAAGTCCGCCATGCCCGAAGGCTACGTCCAGGAGCGCACCATCTTCTTC
AAGGACGACGGCAACTACAAGACCCGCGCCGAGGTGAAGTTCGAGGGCGACACCCTGGTGAACCGCATCG
AGCTGAAGGGCATCGACTTCAAGGAGGACGGCAACATCCTGGGGCACAAGCTGGAGTACAACTACAACAG
CCACAACGTCTATATCATGGCCGACAAGCAGAAGAACGGCATCAAGGTGAACTTCAAGATCCGCCACAAC
ATCGAGGACGGCAGCGTGCAGCTCGCCGACCACTACCAGCAGAACACCCCCATCGGCGACGGCCCCGTGC
TGCTGCCCGACAACCACTACCTGAGCACCCAGTCCGCCCTGAGCAAAGACCCCAACGAGAAGCGCGATCA
CATGGTCCTGCTGGAGTTCGTGACCGCCGCCGGGATCACTCTCGGCATGGACGAGCTGTACAAGTAAGGC
CGGCCGCGGTCATAGCTGTTTCCTGAACAGATCCCGGGTGGCATCCCTGTGACCCCTCCCCAGTGCCTCT
CCTGGCCCTGGAAGTTGCCACTCCAGTGCCCACCAGCCTTGTCCTAATAAAATTAAGTTGCATCATTTTG
TCTGACTAGGTGTCCTTCTATAATATTATGGGGTGGAGGGGGGTGGTATGGAGCAAGGGGCAAGTTGGGA
AGACAACCTGTAGGGCCTGCGGGGTCTATTGGGAACCAAGCTGGAGTGCAGTGGCACAATCTTGGCTCAC
TGCAATCTCCGCCTCCTGGGTTCAAGCGATTCTCCTGCCTCAGCCTCCCGAGTTGTTGGGATTCCAGGCA
TGCATGACCAGGCTCAGCTAATTTTTGTTTTTTTGGTAGAGACGGGGTTTCACCATATTGGCCAGGCTGG
TCTCCAACTCCTAATCTCAGGTGATCTACCCACCTTGGCCTCCCAAATTGCTGGGATTACAGGCGTGAAC
CACTGCTCCCTTCCCTGTCCTTCTGATTTTAAAATAACTATACCAGCAGGAGGACGTCCAGACACAGCAT
AGGCTACCTGGCCATGCCCAACCGGTGGGACATTTGAGTTGCTTGCTTGGCACTGTCCTCTCATGCGTTG
GGTCCACTCAGTAGATGCCTGTTGAATTGGGTACGCGGCCAGCTTGGCTGTGGAATGTGTGTCAGTTAGG
GTGTGGAAAGTCCCCAGGCTCCCCAGCAGGCAGAAGTATGCAAAGCATGCATCTCAATTAGTCAGCAACC
AGGTGTGGAAAGTCCCCAGGCTCCCCAGCAGGCAGAAGTATGCAAAGCATGCATCTCAATTAGTCAGCAA
CCATAGTCCCGCCCCTAACTCCGCCCATCCCGCCCCTAACTCCGCCCAGTTCCGCCCATTCTCCGCCCCA
TGGCTGACTAATTTTTTTTATTTATGCAGAGGCCGAGGCCGCCTCGGCCTCTGAGCTATTCCAGAAGTAG
TGAGGAGGCTTTTTTGGAGGCCTAGGCTTTTGCAAAAAGCTCCCGGGAGCTTGTATATCCATTTTCGGAT
CTGATCAAGAGACAGGATGAGGATCGTTTCGCATGATTGAACAAGATGGATTGCACGCAGGTTCTCCGGC
CGCTTGGGTGGAGAGGCTATTCGGCTATGACTGGGCACAACAGACAATCGGCTGCTCTGATGCCGCCGTG
TTCCGGCTGTCAGCGCAGGGGCGCCCGGTTCTTTTTGTCAAGACCGACCTGTCCGGTGCCCTGAATGAAC
TGCAGGACGAGGCAGCGCGGCTATCGTGGCTGGCCACGACGGGCGTTCCTTGCGCAGCTGTGCTCGACGT
TGTCACTGAAGCGGGAAGGGACTGGCTGCTATTGGGCGAAGTGCCGGGGCAGGATCTCCTGTCATCTCAC
CTTGCTCCTGCCGAGAAAGTATCCATCATGGCTGATGCAATGCGGCGGCTGCATACGCTTGATCCGGCTA
CCTGCCCATTCGACCACCAAGCGAAACATCGCATCGAGCGAGCACGTACTCGGATGGAAGCCGGTCTTGT
CGATCAGGATGATCTGGACGAAGAGCATCAGGGGCTCGCGCCAGCCGAACTGTTCGCCAGGCTCAAGGCG
CGCATGCCCGACGGCGAGGATCTCGTCGTGACCCATGGCGATGCCTGCTTGCCGAATATCATGGTGGAAA
ATGGCCGCTTTTCTGGATTCATCGACTGTGGCCGGCTGGGTGTGGCCGACCGCTATCAGGACATAGCGTT
GGCTACCCGTGATATTGCTGAAGAGCTTGGCGGCGAATGGGCTGACCGCTTCCTCGTGCTTTACGGTATC
GCCGCTCCCGATTCGCAGCGCATCGCCTTCTATCGCCTTCTTGACGAGTTCTTCTGAGCGGGACTCTGGG
GTTCGAAATGACCGACCAAGCGACGCCCAACCTGCCATCACGAGATTTCGATTCCACCGCCGCCTTCTAT
GAAAGGTTGGGCTTCGGAATCGTTTTCCGGGACGCCGGCTGGATGATCCTCCAGCGCGGGGATCTCATGC
TGGAGTTCTTCGCCCACCCCAACTTGTTTATTGCAGCTTATAATGGTTACAAATAAAGCAATAGCATCAC
AAATTTCACAAATAAAGCATTTTTTTCACTGCATTCTAGTTGTGGTTTGTCCAAACTCATCAATGTATCT
TATCATGTCTGTATACCGTCGACCTCTAGCTAGAGCTTGGCGTAATCATGGTCATAGCTGTTTCCTGTGT
GAAATTGTTATCCGCTCACAATTCCACACAACATACGAGCCGGAAGCATAAAGTGTAAAGCCTGGGGTGC
CTAATGAGTGAGCTAACTCACATTAATTGCGTTGCGCTCACTGCCCGCTTTCCAGTCGGGAAACCTGTCG
TGCCAGCTGCATTAATGAATCGGCCAACGCGCGGGGAGAGGCGGTTTGCGTATTGGGCGCTCTTCCGCTT
CCTCGCTCACTGACTCGCTGCGCTCGGTCGTTCGGCTGCGGCGAGCGGTATCAGCTCACTCAAAGGCGGT
AATACGGTTATCCACAGAATCAGGGGATAACGCAGGAAAGAACATGTGAGCAAAAGGCCAGCAAAAGGCC
AGGAACCGTAAAAAGGCCGCGTTGCTGGCGTTTTTCCATAGGCTCCGCCCCCCTGACGAGCATCACAAAA
ATCGACGCTCAAGTCAGAGGTGGCGAAACCCGACAGGACTATAAAGATACCAGGCGTTTCCCCCTGGAAG
CTCCCTCGTGCGCTCTCCTGTTCCGACCCTGCCGCTTACCGGATACCTGTCCGCCTTTCTCCCTTCGGGA
AGCGTGGCGCTTTCTCATAGCTCACGCTGTAGGTATCTCAGTTCGGTGTAGGTCGTTCGCTCCAAGCTGG
GCTGTGTGCACGAACCCCCCGTTCAGCCCGACCGCTGCGCCTTATCCGGTAACTATCGTCTTGAGTCCAA
CCCGGTAAGACACGACTTATCGCCACTGGCAGCAGCCACTGGTAACAGGATTAGCAGAGCGAGGTATGTA
GGCGGTGCTACAGAGTTCTTGAAGTGGTGGCCTAACTACGGCTACACTAGAAGAACAGTATTTGGTATCT
GCGCTCTGCTGAAGCCAGTTACCTTCGGAAAAAGAGTTGGTAGCTCTTGATCCGGCAAACAAACCACCGC
TGGTAGCGGTTTTTTTGTTTGCAAGCAGCAGATTACGCGCAGAAAAAAAGGATCTCAAGAAGATCCTTTG
ATCTTTTCTACGGGGTCTGACGCTCAGTGGAACGAAAACTCACGTTAAGGGATTTTGGTCATGAGATTAT
CAAAAAGGATCTTCACCTAGATCCTTTTAAATTAAAAATGAAGTTTTAAATCAATCTAAAGTATATATGA
GTAAACTTGGTCTGACAGTTACCAATGCTTAATCAGTGAGGCACCTATCTCAGCGATCTGTCTATTTCGT
TCATCCATAGTTGCCTGACTCCCCGTCGTGTAGATAACTACGATACGGGAGGGCTTACCATCTGGCCCCA
GTGCTGCAATGATACCGCGAGACCCACGCTCACCGGCTCCAGATTTATCAGCAATAAACCAGCCAGCCGG
AAGGGCCGAGCGCAGAAGTGGTCCTGCAACTTTATCCGCCTCCATCCAGTCTATTAATTGTTGCCGGGAA
GCTAGAGTAAGTAGTTCGCCAGTTAATAGTTTGCGCAACGTTGTTGCCATTGCTACAGGCATCGTGGTGT
CACGCTCGTCGTTTGGTATGGCTTCATTCAGCTCCGGTTCCCAACGATCAAGGCGAGTTACATGATCCCC
CATGTTGTGCAAAAAAGCGGTTAGCTCCTTCGGTCCTCCGATCGTTGTCAGAAGTAAGTTGGCCGCAGTG
TTATCACTCATGGTTATGGCAGCACTGCATAATTCTCTTACTGTCATGCCATCCGTAAGATGCTTTTCTG
TGACTGGTGAGTACTCAACCAAGTCATTCTGAGAATAGTGTATGCGGCGACCGAGTTGCTCTTGCCCGGC
GTCAATACGGGATAATACCGCGCCACATAGCAGAACTTTAAAAGTGCTCATCATTGGAAAACGTTCTTCG
GGGCGAAAACTCTCAAGGATCTTACCGCTGTTGAGATCCAGTTCGATGTAACCCACTCGTGCACCCAACT
GATCTTCAGCATCTTTTACTTTCACCAGCGTTTCTGGGTGAGCAAAAACAGGAAGGCAAAATGCCGCAAA
AAAGGGAATAAGGGCGACACGGAAATGTTGAATACTCATACTCTTCCTTTTTCAATATTATTGAAGCATT
TATCAGGGTTATTGTCTCATGAGCGGATACATATTTGAATGTATTTAGAAAAATAAACAAATAGGGGTTC
CGCGCACATTTCCCCGAAAAGTGCCACCTG
[124 nt withheld, positions 7661-7784]
C
[91 nt withheld, positions 7786-7876]
A
[49 nt withheld, positions 7878-7926]
CCTTTGACGTTGGAGTCCACGTTCTTT
[37 nt withheld, positions 7954-7990]
ACCCTATCTCGGTCTATTCTTTTGATTTATAAGGGATTTTGCCGATTTCGGCCTATTGGTTAAAAAATGA
GCTGATTTAACAAAAATTTAACGCGAATTTT
