>Addgene plasmid #61275 | NOVA1 eGFP | addgene partial sequence | sequence record 100823 | T7 5'-TAATACGACTCACTATAGGG-3'
GTACCGAGGAGATCTGCCGCCGCGATCGCCATGATGGCGGCAGCTCCCATCCAGCAGAACGGGACCCACA
CTGGGGTTCCCATAGACCTGGACCCGCCGGACTCGCGGAAAAGGCCGCTGGAAGCCCCCCCTGAAGCCGG
CAGCACCAAGAGGACCAATACGGGCGAAGACGGCCAGTATTTTCTAAAGGTTCTCATACCTAGTTATGCT
GCTGGATCTATAATTGGGAAGGGAGGACAGACAATTGTTCAGTTGCAAAAAGAAACTGGAGCCACCATCA
AGCTGTCTAAGTCCAAAGATTTTTACCCAGGTACTACTGAGCGAGTGTGCTTGATCCAGGGAACGGTTGA
AGCACTGAATGCAGTTCATGGATTCATTGCAGAAAAAATTCGAGAAATGCCCCAAAATGTGGCCAAGACA
GAACCAGTCAGCATTCTACAACCCCAGACCACCGTTAATCCAGATCGCATCAAACAAACATTGCCATCTT
CCCCAACTACCACCAAGTCCTCTCCATCTGATCCCATGACCACCTCCAGAGCTAATCAGGTAAAGATTAT
AGTTCCCAACAGCACAGCAGGTCTGATAATAGGGAAGGGAGGTGCTACTGTGAAGGCTGTAATGGAGCAG
TCAGGGGCTTGGGTGCAGCTTTCCCAGAAACCTGATGGGATCAACTTGCAAGAGAGGGTTGTCACTGTGA
GTGGAGAACCTGAACAAAACCGAAAAGCTGTTGAACTTATCATCCAGAAGATACAAGAGGATCCACAAAG
TGGCAGCTGTCTCAATATCAGTTATGCCAATGTGACA
