>Addgene plasmid #61275 | NOVA1 eGFP | addgene partial sequence | sequence record 100833 | EGFP-N 5'-CGTCGCCGTCCAGCTCGACCAG-3'
TTGCTCATCTCGAGCGGCCGCGTACGCGTACCCACTTTCTGAGGATTGGCAGCCCGAACTCCTTGCTCAT
ATGTGATCCTTTGTGTAATTAAATATTGAGCAGCCTGTGTTGCAGCTGGTGTTCCAGTAATGGTTACCTT
CCGATTCCTTGTGCCAGGTACGAATTCTCCTTTTTTGGAGATCTGTATCCTTGCACCAGTCAACTCCTGG
TATTCCACTAATGTTTTCCCTCCTTTGCCAAGTATTGCACCAACTAAGTTTTCTGGCACTGCTATTTCAA
CTACATCCTTGGATCCATCTGTGGACTTTTCTGTTCCTAGAATGGCACTGGCAGCTAGGGGAGAAGCAGC
TCCAAAATATCCATTGGTTGCAGCAGTAGCAGCAGCCAGGCTACCTAATGCAAATGTCCCCGCCGTACCA
CCAGCTGTGCTGCCACTGGCTGAGGCTTCACTGGCATAGGTGGCCAATAAATTGGCTGCTGCTGCTGCTG
GGTTGGCACTGGCAGCTGCTGCAGCCAAAGCCCCTGTTGCTGCTGCTTGACTGAGACCTAAACCTAAAGT
GTTGAGATTATATCCATAGCTGGCTAATGTATTAAGTGCAGAGGTGATGGCCACCAGGTCATTGCCTGTG
AAGCCAGATAAAACTGCTGGAAAGGCTGCAACGCCAGCAAGGTTAGCATGTCCTAATAGCCCTGCAGCTG
CTGCAGCAGTTGGTAACACTTCAGCAGTGTTTGCATAAGGAGATCCGGTTGGATTGGAATTTGCCACTGG
ACCTGTCACATTGGCATAACTGATATTGAGACAGCTGCCACTTTGTGGATCCTCTTGTATCTTCTGGATG
ATAAGTTCAACAGCTTTTCGGTTTTGTTCAGGTTCTCCACTCACAGTGACAAC
